Addgene plasmid #123424: TRBV6-4
Purpose: construction of TCR
Depositing lab: Catherine Wu. Depositing organization: Dana-Farber Cancer Institute. Publication: A cloning and expression system to probe T-cell receptor specificity and assess functional avidity to neoantigens. Hu Z, Anandappa AJ, Sun J, Kim J, Leet DE, Bozym DJ, Chen C, Williams L, Shukla SA, Zhang W, Tabbaa D, Steelman S, Olive O, Livak KJ, Kishi H, Muraguchi A, Guleria I, Stevens J, Lane WJ, Burkhardt UE, Fritsch EF, Neuberg D, Ott PA, Keskin DB, Hacohen N, Wu CJ. Blood. 2018 Nov 1;132(18):1911-1921. doi: 10.1182/blood-2018-04-843763. Epub 2018 Aug 27. PubMed 30150207.
Backbone
  Vector backbone: pUC57-kanamycin
  Vector type: Bacterial Expression
Growth in bacteria
  Bacterial resistance: Kanamycin, 50 μg/mL
  Growth temperature: 37°C
  Growth strain: DH5alpha
  Copy number: High Copy
Gene/Insert
  Gene/Insert name: TRBV6-4
  Species: H. sapiens (human)
  Mutation: WT
  Entrez Gene: TRBV6-4 (a.k.a. TCRBV13S5, TCRBV6S4, TRBV64)
  Cloning method: Unknown
Terms and licenses: Academic/Nonprofit Terms; Industry Terms: Not Available to Industry
Depositor comments: Cloning Method: Golden Gate.
How to cite: TRBV6-4 was a gift from Catherine Wu (Addgene plasmid # 123424 ; http://n2t.net/addgene:123424 ; RRID:Addgene_123424)
