[The description below was written by a language model from this plasmid's Addgene catalogue record and the feature table of its GenBank file.]
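Description:
TRBV6-4 is a 3,418 bp bacterial cloning plasmid built on the pUC57-kanamycin backbone. It carries the wild-type human T-cell receptor beta variable gene segment TRBV6-4. It is propagated in E. coli at high copy from a ColE1/pMB1-type pUC origin and is selected with kanamycin through the aph(3')-Ia aminoglycoside phosphotransferase gene (KanR). Although the catalogue classifies it as a bacterial expression vector, the stated purpose and its annotated features point to a storage or donor plasmid for a DNA part rather than a vector for producing protein. No eukaryotic promoter, tag, reporter or terminator is annotated.

The feature table does not annotate the TRBV6-4 insert itself. The roughly 940 bp stretch between the M13/pUC forward and M13 reverse primer sites has no annotated features, and this is presumably where the insert sits, within the lacZ-derived cloning region. That region is flanked on one side by the backbone's lac promoter, lac operator and CAP binding site. The remaining annotations are standard sequencing primer sites.

The recorded purpose is TCR construction, and the depositor notes Golden Gate as the cloning method. In Golden Gate cloning, type IIS restriction enzymes release fragments with defined overhangs so they can be ligated in a set order in one reaction. The record does not name the enzyme sites, the overhangs or the destination vector. The associated publication describes a cloning and expression system for probing TCR specificity and functional avidity to neoantigens. This plasmid therefore appears to supply one V-beta segment to be combined with other TCR components into full-length receptor chains, probably as one member of a set of V-segment plasmids.
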