LOCUS       Exported 3418 bp ds-DNA circular SYN 13-MAY-2021
DEFINITION  construction of TCR.
ACCESSION   .
VERSION     .
KEYWORDS    TRBV6-4
SOURCE      synthetic DNA construct
  ORGANISM  synthetic DNA construct
REFERENCE   1 (bases 1 to 3418)
  AUTHORS   Hu Z, Anandappa AJ, Sun J, Kim J, Leet DE, Bozym DJ, Chen C,
            Williams L, Shukla SA, Zhang W, Tabbaa D, Steelman S, Olive O, Livak
            KJ, Kishi H, Muraguchi A, Guleria I, Stevens J, Lane WJ, Burkhardt
            UE, Fritsch EF, Neuberg D, Ott PA, Keskin DB, Hacohen N, Wu CJ
  TITLE     A cloning and expression system to probe T-cell receptor specificity
            and assess functional avidity to neoantigens.
  JOURNAL   Blood. 2018 Nov 1;132(18):1911-1921. doi:
            10.1182/blood-2018-04-843763. Epub 2018 Aug 27.
  PUBMED    30150207
REFERENCE   2 (bases 1 to 3418)
  AUTHORS   .
  TITLE     Direct Submission
  JOURNAL   Exported May 13, 2021 from SnapGene Server 1.1.58
            http://www.snapgene.com
FEATURES             Location/Qualifiers
     source          1..3418
                     /organism="synthetic DNA construct"
                     /mol_type="other DNA"
     primer_bind     complement(29..51)
                     /label=pGEX 3'
                     /note="pGEX vectors, reverse primer"
     primer_bind     151..170
                     /label=pRS-marker
                     /note="pRS vectors, use to sequence yeast selectable
                     marker"
     primer_bind     364..386
                     /label=M13/pUC Forward
                     /note="In lacZ gene"
     primer_bind     complement(1328..1344)
                     /label=M13 rev
                     /note="common sequencing primer, one of multiple similar
                     variants"
     primer_bind     complement(1328..1344)
                     /label=M13 Reverse
                     /note="In lacZ gene. Also called M13-rev"
     primer_bind     complement(1341..1363)
                     /label=M13/pUC Reverse
                     /note="In lacZ gene"
     protein_bind    1352..1368
                     /label=lac operator
                     /bound_moiety="lac repressor encoded by lacI"
                     /note="The lac repressor binds to the lac operator to
                     inhibit transcription in E. coli. This inhibition can be
                     relieved by adding lactose or
                     isopropyl-beta-D-thiogalactopyranoside (IPTG)."
     promoter        complement(1376..1406)
                     /label=lac promoter
                     /note="promoter for the E. coli lac operon"
     protein_bind    1421..1442
                     /label=CAP binding site
                     /bound_moiety="E. coli catabolite activator protein"
                     /note="CAP binding activates transcription in the presence
                     of cAMP."
     primer_bind     complement(1559..1576)
                     /label=L4440
                     /note="L4440 vector, forward primer"
     rep_origin      complement(1730..2318)
                     /direction=LEFT
                     /label=ori
                     /note="high-copy-number ColE1/pMB1/pBR322/pUC origin of
                     replication"
     primer_bind     complement(1810..1829)
                     /label=pBR322ori-F
                     /note="pBR322 origin, forward primer"
     CDS             complement(2496..3305)
                     /codon_start=1
                     /gene="aph(3')-Ia"
                     /product="aminoglycoside phosphotransferase"
                     /label=KanR
                     /note="confers resistance to kanamycin in bacteria or G418
                     (Geneticin(R)) in eukaryotes"
                     /translation="MSHIQRETSRPRLNSNMDADLYGYKWARDNVGQSGATIYRLYGKP
                     DAPELFLKHGKGSVANDVTDEMVRLNWLTEFMPLPTIKHFIRTPDDAWLLTTAIPGKTA
                     FQVLEEYPDSGENIVDALAVFLRRLHSIPVCNCPFNSDRVFRLAQAQSRMNNGLVDASD
                     FDDERNGWPVEQVWKEMHKLLPFSPDSVVTHGDFSLDNLIFDEGKLIGCIDVGRVGIAD
                     RYQDLAILWNCLGEFSPSLQKRLFQKYGIDNPDMNKLQFHLMLDEFF"
     primer_bind     3219..3238
                     /label=Kan-R
                     /note="Kanamycin resistance gene, reverse primer"
     primer_bind     3297..3316
                     /label=pENTR-R
                     /note="pENTR vectors, reverse primer"
ORIGIN
        1 tcgcgcgttt cggtgatgac ggtgaaaacc tctgacacat gcagctcccg gagacggtca
       61 cagcttgtct gtaagcggat gccgggagca gacaagcccg tcagggcgcg tcagcgggtg
      121 ttggcgggtg tcggggctgg cttaactatg cggcatcaga gcagattgta ctgagagtgc
      181 accatatgcg gtgtgaaata ccgcacagat gcgtaaggag aaaataccgc atcaggcgcc
      241 attcgccatt caggctgcgc aactgttggg aagggcgatc ggtgcgggcc tcttcgctat
      301 tacgccagct ggcgaaaggg ggatgtgctg caaggcgatt aagttgggta acgccagggt
      361 tttcccagtc acgacgttgt aaaacgacgg ccagagaatt cgagctcggt acctcgcgaa
      421 tacatctaga tggggatcca ccggtcgcca ccatgagaat caggctcctg tgctgtgtgg
      481 ccttttctct cctgtgggca ggtccagtga ttgctgggat cacccaggca ccaacatctc
      541 agatcctggc agcaggacgg cgcatgacac tgagatgtac ccaggatatg agacataatg
      601 ccatgtactg gtatagacaa gatctaggac tggggctaag gctcatccat tattcaaata
      661 ctgcaggtac cactggcaaa ggagaagtcc ctgatggtta tagtgtctcc agagcaaaca
      721 cagatgattt ccccctcacg ttggcgtctg ctgtaccctc tcagacatct gtgtacgaga
      781 cctaaggtgg tggtggttct ggttctggtt ctggtggtgg ttctggtggt ggtctcttga
      841 ccctgccgtg taccagctga gagactctaa atccagtgac aagtctgtct gcctattcac
      901 cgattttgat tctcaaacaa atgtgtcaca aagtaaggat tctgatgtgt atatcacaga
      961 caaaactgtg ctagacatga ggtctatgga cttcaagagc aacagtgctg tggcctggag
     1021 caacaaatct gactttgcat gtgcaaacgc cttcaacaac agcattattc cagaagacac
     1081 cttcttcccc agcccagaaa gttcctgtga tgtcaagctg gtcgagaaaa gctttgaaac
     1141 agatacgaac ctaaactttc aaaacctgtc agtgattggg ttccgaatcc tcctcctgaa
     1201 agtggccggg tttaatctgc tcatgacgct gcggctgtgg tccagctaaa gcggccgcgt
     1261 cgacaatcaa atcggatccc gggcccgtcg actgcagagg cctgcatgca agcttggtgt
     1321 aatcatggtc atagctgttt cctgtgtgaa attgttatcc gctcacaatt ccacacaaca
     1381 tacgagccgg aagcataaag tgtaaagcct ggggtgccta atgagtgagc taactcacat
     1441 taattgcgtt gcgctcactg cccgctttcc agtcgggaaa cctgtcgtgc cagctgcatt
     1501 aatgaatcgg ccaacgcgcg gggagaggcg gtttgcgtat tgggcgctct tccgcttcct
     1561 cgctcactga ctcgctgcgc tcggtcgttc ggctgcggcg agcggtatca gctcactcaa
     1621 aggcggtaat acggttatcc acagaatcag gggataacgc aggaaagaac atgtgagcaa
     1681 aaggccagca aaaggccagg aaccgtaaaa aggccgcgtt gctggcgttt ttccataggc
     1741 tccgcccccc tgacgagcat cacaaaaatc gacgctcaag tcagaggtgg cgaaacccga
     1801 caggactata aagataccag gcgtttcccc ctggaagctc cctcgtgcgc tctcctgttc
     1861 cgaccctgcc gcttaccgga tacctgtccg cctttctccc ttcgggaagc gtggcgcttt
     1921 ctcatagctc acgctgtagg tatctcagtt cggtgtaggt cgttcgctcc aagctgggct
     1981 gtgtgcacga accccccgtt cagcccgacc gctgcgcctt atccggtaac tatcgtcttg
     2041 agtccaaccc ggtaagacac gacttatcgc cactggcagc agccactggt aacaggatta
     2101 gcagagcgag gtatgtaggc ggtgctacag agttcttgaa gtggtggcct aactacggct
     2161 acactagaag aacagtattt ggtatctgcg ctctgctgaa gccagttacc ttcggaaaaa
     2221 gagttggtag ctcttgatcc ggcaaacaaa ccaccgctgg tagcggtggt ttttttgttt
     2281 gcaagcagca gattacgcgc agaaaaaaag gatctcaaga agatcctttg atcttttcta
     2341 cggggtctga cgctcagtgg aacgaaaact cacgttaagg gattttggtc atgagattat
     2401 caaaaaggat cttcacctag atccttttaa attaaaaatg aagttttaaa tcaagcccaa
     2461 tctgaataat gttacaacca attaaccaat tctgattaga aaaactcatc gagcatcaaa
     2521 tgaaactgca atttattcat atcaggatta tcaataccat atttttgaaa aagccgtttc
     2581 tgtaatgaag gagaaaactc accgaggcag ttccatagga tggcaagatc ctggtatcgg
     2641 tctgcgattc cgactcgtcc aacatcaata caacctatta atttcccctc gtcaaaaata
     2701 aggttatcaa gtgagaaatc accatgagtg acgactgaat ccggtgagaa tggcaaaagt
     2761 ttatgcattt ctttccagac ttgttcaaca ggccagccat tacgctcgtc atcaaaatca
     2821 ctcgcatcaa ccaaaccgtt attcattcgt gattgcgcct gagcgagacg aaatacgcga
     2881 tcgctgttaa aaggacaatt acaaacagga atcgaatgca accggcgcag gaacactgcc
     2941 agcgcatcaa caatattttc acctgaatca ggatattctt ctaatacctg gaatgctgtt
     3001 tttccgggga tcgcagtggt gagtaaccat gcatcatcag gagtacggat aaaatgcttg
     3061 atggtcggaa gaggcataaa ttccgtcagc cagtttagtc tgaccatctc atctgtaaca
     3121 tcattggcaa cgctaccttt gccatgtttc agaaacaact ctggcgcatc gggcttccca
     3181 tacaagcgat agattgtcgc acctgattgc ccgacattat cgcgagccca tttataccca
     3241 tataaatcag catccatgtt ggaatttaat cgcggcctcg acgtttcccg ttgaatatgg
     3301 ctcataacac cccttgtatt actgtttatg taagcagaca gttttattgt tcatgatgat
     3361 atatttttat cttgtgcaat gtaacatcag agattttgag acacgggcca gagctgca
//
